Addgene plasmid #37865: MSCV-N JCV mad1 ER
Depositing lab: Karl Munger. Depositing organization: Brigham and Women's Hospital. Publication: Interpreting cancer genomes using systematic host network perturbations by tumour virus proteins. Rozenblatt-Rosen O, Deo RC, Padi M, Adelmant G, Calderwood MA, Rolland T, Grace M, Dricot A, Askenazi M, Tavares M, Pevzner SJ, Abderazzaq F, Byrdsong D, Carvunis AR, Chen AA, Cheng J, Correll M, Duarte M, Fan C, Feltkamp MC, Ficarro SB, Franchi R, Garg BK, Gulbahce N, Hao T, Holthaus AM, James R, Korkhin A, Litovchick L, Mar JC, Pak TR, Rabello S, Rubio R, Shen Y, Singh S, Spangle JM, Tasan M, Wanamaker S, Webber JT, Roecklein-Canfield J, Johannsen E, Barabasi AL, Beroukhim R, Kieff E, Cusick ME, Hill DE, Munger K, Marto JA, Quackenbush J, Roth FP, DeCaprio JA, Vidal M. Nature. 2012 Jul 26;487(7408):491-5. 10.1038/nature11288 PubMed 22810586.
Backbone
  Vector backbone: MSCV-N FLAGHA
  Backbone size w/o insert (bp): 8162
  Total vector size (bp): 9062
  Vector type: Mammalian Expression, Retroviral
  Selectable markers: Puromycin
Growth in bacteria
  Bacterial resistance: Ampicillin, 100 μg/mL
  Growth temperature: 37°C
  Growth strain: DH5alpha
  Copy number: Low Copy
Gene/Insert
  Gene/Insert name: JCV mad1 ER (alt names: JCV LT and ST; JC Large T; JC Small T)
  Species: JC Polyomavirus
  Insert size (bp): 2400
  GenBank ID: NC_001699.1
  Entrez Gene: Jvgp5 (a.k.a. Jvgp5); Jvgp6 (a.k.a. Jvgp6)
  Promoter: PKG
  Tag / fusion protein: Flag (N terminal on backbone); HA (N terminal on backbone)
  Cloning method: Gateway Cloning
  Sequencing primers: 5′ LXSN 5'; 3′ MSCV-N seq. rev
Resource information
  A portion of this plasmid was derived from a plasmid made by: James DeCaprio lab
Terms and licenses: Academic/Nonprofit Terms; Industry Terms: Not Available to Industry
How to cite: MSCV-N JCV mad1 ER was a gift from Karl Munger (Addgene plasmid # 37865 ; http://n2t.net/addgene:37865 ; RRID:Addgene_37865)
