[The description below was written by a language model from this plasmid's Addgene catalogue record and pLannotate feature annotations shown in this document.]
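Description:
MSCV-N JCV mad1 ER is a murine stem cell virus (MSCV)-based retroviral vector for stable expression of the JC polyomavirus (Mad1 strain) early region in mammalian cells. The proviral cassette is bounded by 5' and 3' MESV-type long terminal repeats and carries the Ψ packaging signal plus a truncated, start-codon-less gag segment that improves encapsidation. When the plasmid is introduced into a packaging cell line, the RNA transcribed between the LTRs can therefore be packaged into infectious but replication-defective particles. In bacteria the plasmid is maintained through a ColE1/pUC-type origin and selected with ampicillin via β-lactamase. The catalogue lists it as low copy, and the remaining backbone features are fragmentary cloning remnants (lac, rop, bom, TcR, env).

The insert, introduced by Gateway recombination and flanked by attB1 and attB2 sites, is the roughly 2.4 kb early region that encodes both small T and large T antigens. The feature table detects a small T reading frame followed by a large T fragment, which is consistent with a genomic arrangement where alternative splicing yields both proteins. FLAG and HA epitopes supplied by the backbone sit immediately upstream, placing a tandem N-terminal tag on the shared amino terminus for affinity purification or detection. Downstream, an EMCV IRES drives translation of puromycin N-acetyltransferase from the same transcript, which links drug selection to insert expression. The catalogue names a "PKG" promoter, but no such element is annotated in the sequenced record, where the layout suggests LTR-driven transcription. The sequenced record (8,839 nt) is also somewhat shorter than the listed total size.

The associated publication indicates that the construct belongs to a collection of tagged tumour virus proteins used to map how viral proteins perturb host interaction and expression networks.
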