Features (pLannotate 1.2.2; 24 found; start..end, strand, type, name):
      1..517     +  LTR            5' LTR: 5' long terminal repeat from murine embryonic stem cell virus
    581..922     +  misc_feature   MESV Ψ: packaging signal of murine embryonic stem cell virus
    989..1405    +  CDS            gag (truncated): truncated Moloney murine leukemia virus (MMLV) gag gene lacking the start codon
   1430..1450    +  CDS            FLAG (fragment): FLAG® epitope tag, followed by an enterokinase cleavage site
   1463..1489    +  CDS            3xHA (fragment): three tandem HA epitope tags
   1506..1526    +  protein_bind   attB1: mutant version of attB; core recombination site for the Gateway® BP reaction BP Clonase™
   1529..2044    +  CDS            ST_SV40: Experimental evidence at protein level: Swiss-Prot protein existence level 1. Promotes efficient viral genome replication by accelerating both G1 and S phase progression of the cell cycle. Inhibits host PP2A by binding to the A subunit, thereby displacing lower affinity regulatory B subunit. Inactivation of PP2A in turn results in the transactivation of cyclin A and cyclin D1 promoters. Late during the infection cycle, ST may induce dephosphorylation of host eIF4E-binding protein EIF4EBP1 leading to the inhibition of cap-dependent translation. May establish and maintain high levels of viral ge
   2116..3936    +  CDS            LT_POVJC (fragment): Experimental evidence at protein level: Swiss-Prot protein existence level 1. Isoform large T antigen is a key early protein essential for both driving viral replication and inducing cellular transformation. Plays a role in viral genome replication by driving entry of quiescent cells into the cell cycle and by autoregulating the synthesis of viral early mRNA. Displays highly oncogenic activities by corrupting the host cellular checkpoint mechanisms that guard cell division and the transcription, replication, and repair of DNA. Participates in the modulation of cellular gene expression preceedi
   3941..3965    -  protein_bind   attB2: mutant version of attB; recombination site for the Gateway® BP reaction BP Clonase™
   4083..4545    +  misc_feature   IRES: internal ribosome entry site (IRES) of the encephalomyocarditis virus (EMCV)
   4559..5158    +  CDS            PuroR: puromycin N-acetyltransferase; pac from Streptomyces alboniger; confers resistance to puromycin
   5234..5748    +  LTR            3' LTR: 3' long terminal repeat from murine embryonic stem cell virus
   5910..5926    -  protein_bind   lac operator: The lac repressor binds to the lac operator to inhibit transcription in E. coli. This inhibition can be relieved by adding lactose or isopropyl-β-D-thiogalactopyranoside (IPTG). lac repressor encoded by lacI
   5934..5964    -  promoter       lac promoter: promoter for the E. coli lac operon
   5979..6000    -  protein_bind   CAP binding site: CAP binding activates transcription in the presence of cAMP. E. coli catabolite activator protein
   6013..6105    -  CDS            lacI (fragment): lac repressor; lacI; The lac repressor binds to the lac operator to inhibit transcription in E. coli. This inhibition can be relieved by adding lactose or isopropyl-β-D-thiogalactopyranoside (IPTG).
   6288..6876    -  rep_origin     ori: high-copy-number ColE1/pMB1/pBR322/pUC origin of replication
   7047..7907    -  CDS            AmpR: β-lactamase; bla; confers resistance to ampicillin, carbenicillin, and related antibiotics
   7908..8012    -  promoter       AmpR promoter: bla
   8107..8142    +  CDS            rop (fragment): Rop protein, which maintains plasmids at low copy number; rop
   8244..8343    +  misc_feature   bom (fragment): basis of mobility region from pBR322
   8349..8498    -  CDS            lacZα (fragment): LacZα fragment of β-galactosidase; lacZ fragment
   8498..8699    -  CDS            TcR (fragment): tetracycline efflux protein; tet; confers resistance to tetracycline
   8700..8798    +  CDS            env (fragment): murine leukemia virus gPr80 envelope polyprotein precursor; env; proteolytically cleaved into gp70SU and p15TM subunits
>Addgene plasmid #37865 | MSCV-N JCV mad1 ER | addgene full sequence | sequence record 433928 | Addgene NGS Result
AATGAAAGACCCCACCTGTAGGTTTGGCAAGCTAGCTTAAGTAACGCCATTTTGCAAGGCATGGAAAATA
CATAACTGAGAATAGAGAAGTTCAGATCAAGGTTAGGAACAGAGAGACAGCAGAATATGGGCCAAACAGG
ATATCTGTGGTAAGCAGTTCCTGCCCCGGCTCAGGGCCAAGAACAGATGGTCCCCAGATGCGGTCCCGCC
CTCAGCAGTTTCTAGAGAACCATCAGATGTTTCCAGGGTGCCCCAAGGACCTGAAATGACCCTGTGCCTT
ATTTGAACTAACCAATCAGTTCGCTTCTCGCTTCTGTTCGCGCGCTTCTGCTCCCCGAGCTCAATAAAAG
AGCCCACAACCCCTCACTCGGCGCGCCAGTCCTCCGATAGACTGCGTCGCCCGGGTACCCGTATTCCCAA
TAAAGCCTCTTGCTGTTTGCATCCGAATCGTGGACTCGCTGATCCTTGGGAGGGTCTCCTCAGATTGATT
GACTGCCCACCTCGGGGGTCTTTCATTTGGAGGTTCCACCGAGATTTGGAGACCCCTGCCCAGGGACCAC
CGACCCCCCCGCCGGGAGGTAAGCTGGCCAGCGGTCGTTTCGTGTCTGTCTCTGTCTTTGTGCGTGTTTG
TGCCGGCATCTAATGTTTGCGCCTGCGTCTGTACTAGTTAGCTAACTAGCTCTGTATCTGGCGGACCCGT
GGTGGAACTGACGAGTTCTGAACACCCGGCCGCAACCCTGGGAGACGTCCCAGGGACTTTGGGGGCCGTT
TTTGTGGCCCGACCTGAGGAAGGGAGTCGATGTGGAATCCGACCCCGTCAGGATATGTGGTTCTGGTAGG
AGACGAGAACCTAAAACAGTTCCCGCCTCCGTCTGAATTTTTGCTTTCGGTTTGGAACCGAAGCCGCGCG
TCTTGTCTGCTGCAGCGCTGCAGCATCGTTCTGTGTTGTCTCTGTCTGACTGTGTTTCTGTATTTGTCTG
AAAATTAGGGCCAGACTGTTACCACTCCCTTAAGTTTGACCTTAGGTCACTGGAAAGATGTCGAGCGGAT
CGCTCACAACCAGTCGGTAGATGTCAAGAAGAGACGTTGGGTTACCTTCTGCTCTGCAGAATGGCCAACC
TTTAACGTCGGATGGCCGCGAGACGGCACCTTTAACCGAGACCTCATCACCCAGGTTAAGATCAAGGTCT
TTTCACCTGGCCCGCATGGACACCCAGACCAGGTCCCCTACATCGTGACCTGGGAAGCCTTGGCTTTTGA
CCCCCCTCCCTGGGTCAAGCCCTTTGTACACCCTAAGCCTCCGCCTCCTCTTCCTCCATCCGCCCCGTCT
CTCCCCCTTGAACCTCCTCGTTCGACCCCGCCTCGATCCTCCCTTTATCCAGCCCTCACTCCTTCTCTAG
GCGCCGGAATTAGATCTGCCACCATGGACTACAAGGATGACGATGACAAGCTCGATGGAGGATACCCATA
CGATGTTCCAGATTACGCTGCTCGAGGTTATCAAACAAGTTTGTACAAAAAAGCAGGCATGGACAAAGTG
CTGAATAGGGAGGAATCCATGGAGCTTATGGATTTATTAGGCCTTGATAGGTCTGCATGGGGGAACATTC
CTGTCATGAGAAAAGCTTATCTGAAAAAATGCAAAGAACTCCACCCTGATAAAGGTGGGGACGAAGACAA
GATGAAGAGAATGAATTTTTTATATAAAAAAATGGAACAAGGTGTAAAAGTTGCTCATCAGCCTGATTTT
GGTACATGGAATAGTTCAGAGGTTGGTTGTGATTTTCCTCCTAATTCTGATACCCTTTATTGCAAGGAAT
GGCCTAACTGTGCCACTAATCCTTCAGTGCATTGCCCCTGTTTAATGTGCATGCTAAAATTAAGGCATAG
AAACAGAAAATTTTTAAGAAGCAGCCCACTTGTGTGGATAGATTGCTATTGCTTTGATTGCTTCAGACAA
TGGTTTGGGTGTGACTTAACCCAAGAAGCTCTTCATTGCTGGGAGAAAGTTCTTGGAGACACCCCCTACA
GGGATCTAAAGCTTTAAGGTAAACCACTATTTTTCTTTTGCAGGGCATTTTGTTTTTTACAATAAACTTA
ATTGTTTTTTTTTAGGTGCCAACCTATGGAACAGATGAATGGGAATCCTGGTGGAATACATTTAATGAGA
AGTGGGATGAAGACCTGTTTTGCCATGAAGAAATGTTTGCCAGTGATGATGAAAACACAGGATCCCAACA
CTCTACCCCACCTAAAAAGAAAAAAAAGGTAGAAGACCCTAAAGACTTTCCTGTAGATCTGCATGCATTC
CTCAGTCAAGCTGTGTTTAGTAATAGAACTGTTGCTTCTTTTGCTGTGTATACCACTAAAGAAAAAGCTC
AAATTTTATATAAGAAACTTATGGAAAAATATTCTGTAACTTTTATAAGTAGACATGGTTTTGGGGGTCA
TAATATTTTGTTTTTCTTAACACCACATAGACATAGAGTGTCAGCAATTAATAACTACTGTCAAAAACTA
TGTACCTTTAGTTTTTTAATTTGTAAAGGTGTGAATAAGGAATACTTGTTTTATAGTGCCCTGTGTAGAC
AGCCATATGCAGTAGTGGAAGAAAGTATTCAGGGGGGCCTTAAGGAGCATGACTTTAACCCAGAAGAACC
AGAAGAAACTAAGCAGGTTTCATGGAAATTAGTTACACAGTATGCCTTGGAAACCAAGTGTGAGGATGTT
TTTTTGCTTATGGGCATGTACTTAGACTTTCAGGAAAACCCACAGCAATGCAAAAAATGTGAAAAAAAGG
ATCAGCCAAATCACTTTAACCATCATGAAAAACACTATTATAATGCCCAAATTTTTGCAGATAGCAAAAA
TCAAAAAAGCATTTGCCAGCAGGCTGTTGATACTGTAGCAGCCAAACAAAGGGTTGACAGCATCCACATG
ACCAGAGAAGAAATGTTAGTTGAAAGGTTTAATTTCTTGCTTGATAAAATGGACTTAATTTTTGGGGCAC
ATGGCAATGCTGTTTTAGAGCAATATATGGCTGGGGTGGCCTGGATTCATTGCTTGCTGCCTCAAATGGA
CACTGTTATTTATGACTTTCTAAAATGCATTGTATTAAACATTCCAAAAAAAAGGTACTGGCTATTCAAG
GGGCCAATAGACAGTGGCAAAACTACTTTAGCTGCAGCTTTACTTGATCTCTGTGGGGGAAAGTCATTAA
ATGTTAATATGCCATTAGAAAGATTAAACTTTGAATTAGGAGTGGGTATAGATCAGTTTATGGTTGTATT
TGAGGATGTAAAAGGCACTGGTGCAGAGTCAAGGGATTTACCTTCAGGGCATGGCATAAGCAACCTTGAT
TGCTTAAGAGATTACTTAGATGGAAGTGTAAAAGTTAATTTAGAGAGAAAACACCAAAACAAAAGAACAC
AGGTGTTTCCACCTGGAATTGTAACCATGAATGAATATTCAGTGCCTAGAACTTTACAGGCCAGATTTGT
AAGGCAGATAGATTTTAGACCAAAGGCCTACCTGAGAAAATCACTAAGCTGCTCTGAGTATTTGCTAGAA
AAAAGGATTTTGCAAAGTGGTATGACTTTGCTTTTGCTTTTAATCTGGTTTAGGCCAGTTGCTGACTTTG
CAGCTGCCATTCATGAGAGGATTGTGCAGTGGAAAGAAAGGCTGGATTTAGAAATAAGCATGTATACATT
TTCTACTATGAAAGCTAATGTTGGTATGGGGAGACCCATTCTTGACTTTCCTAGAGAGGAAGATTCTGAA
GCAGAAGACTCTGGACATGGATCAAGCACTGAATCACAATCACAATGCTTTTCCCAGGTCTCAGAAGCCT
CTGGTGCAGACACACAGGAAAACTGCACTTTTCACATCTGTAAAGGCTTTCAATGTTTCAAAAAACCAAA
GACCCCTCCCCCAAAATAAGACCCAGCTTTCTTGTACAAAGTGGTTCGATAACGAATTCCGCCCCCCCCC
CCTAACGTTACTGGCCGAAGCCGCTTGGAATAAGGCCGGTGTGCGTTTGTCTATATGTTATTTTCCACCA
TATTGCCGTCTTTTGGCAATGTGAGGGCCCGGAAACCTGGCCCTGTCTTCTTGACGAGCATTCCTAGGGG
TCTTTCCCCTCTCGCCAAAGGAATGCAAGGTCTGTTGAATGTCGTGAAGGAAGCAGTTCCTCTGGAAGCT
TCTTGAAGACAAACAACGTCTGTAGCGACCCTTTGCAGGCAGCGGAACCCCCCACCTGGCGACAGGTGCC
TCTGCGGCCAAAAGCCACGTGTATAAGATACACCTGCAAAGGCGGCACAACCCCAGTGCCACGTTGTGAG
TTGGATAGTTGTGGAAAGAGTCAAATGGCTCTCCTCAAGCGTATTCAACAAGGGGCTGAAGGATGCCCAG
AAGGTACCCCATTGTATGGGATCTGATCTGGGGCCTCGGTGCACATGCTTTACATGTGTTTAGTCGAGGT
TAAAAAAACGTCTAGGCCCCCCGAACCACGGGGACGTGGTTTTCCTTTGAAAAACACGATGATAATATGG
CCACAACCATGACCGAGTACAAGCCCACGGTGCGCCTCGCCACCCGCGACGACGTCCCCAGGGCCGTACG
CACCCTCGCCGCCGCGTTCGCCGACTACCCCGCCACGCGCCACACCGTCGATCCGGACCGCCACATCGAG
CGGGTCACCGAGCTGCAAGAACTCTTCCTCACGCGCGTCGGGCTCGACATCGGCAAGGTGTGGGTCGCGG
ACGACGGCGCCGCGGTGGCGGTCTGGACCACGCCGGAGAGCGTCGAAGCGGGGGCGGTGTTCGCCGAGAT
CGGCCCGCGCATGGCCGAGTTGAGCGGTTCCCGGCTGGCCGCGCAGCAACAGATGGAAGGCCTCCTGGCG
CCGCACCGGCCCAAGGAGCCCGCGTGGTTCCTGGCCACCGTCGGCGTCTCGCCCGACCACCAGGGCAAGG
GTCTGGGCAGCGCCGTCGTGCTCCCCGGAGTGGAGGCGGCCGAGCGCGCCGGGGTGCCCGCCTTCCTGGA
GACCTCCGCGCCCCGCAACCTCCCCTTCTACGAGCGGCTCGGCTTCACCGTCACCGCCGACGTCGAGGTG
CCCGAAGGACCGCGCACCTGGTGCATGACCCGCAAGCCCGGTGCCTGATGCATCGATGTCGACCTGCAGC
CAAGCTTATCGATAAAATAAAAGATTTTATTTAGTCTCCAGAAAAAGGGGGGAATGAAAGACCCCACCTG
TAGGTTTGGCAAGCTAGCTTAAGTAACGCCATTTTGCAAGGCATGGAAAATACATAACTGAGAATAGAGA
AGTTCAGATCAAGGTTAGGAACAGAGAGACAGCAGAATATGGGCCAAACAGGATATCTGTGGTAAGCAGT
TCCTGCCCCGGCTCAGGGCCAAGAACAGATGGTCCCCAGATGCGGTCCCGCCCTCAGCAGTTTCTAGAGA
ACCATCAGATGTTTCCAGGGTGCCCCAAGGACCTGAAATGACCCTGTGCCTTATTTGAACTAACCAATCA
GTTCGCTTCTCGCTTCTGTTCGCGCGCTTCTGCTCCCCGAGCTCAATAAAAGAGCCCACAACCCCTCACT
CGGCGCGCCAGTCCTCCGATAGACTGCGTCGCCCGGGTACCCGTGTATCCAATAAACCCTCTTGCAGTTG
CATCCGACTTGTGGTCTCGCTGTTCCTTGGGAGGGTCTCCTCTGAGTGATTGACTACCCGTCAGCGGGGG
TCTTTCATGGGTAACAGTTTCTTGAAGTTGGAGAACAACATTCTGAGGGTAGGAGTCGAATATTAAGTAA
TCCTGACTCAATTAGCCACTGTTTTGAATCCACATACTCCAATACTCCTGAAATAGTTCATTATGGACAG
CGCAGAAAGAGCTGGGGAGAATTGTGAAATTGTTATCCGCTCACAATTCCACACAACATACGAGCCGGAA
GCATAAAGTGTAAAGCCTGGGGTGCCTAATGAGTGAGCTAACTCACATTAATTGCGTTGCGCTCACTGCC
CGCTTTCCAGTCGGGAAACCTGTCGTGCCAGCTGCATTAATGAATCGGCCAACGCGCGGGGAGAGGCGGT
TTGCGTATTGGGCGCTCTTCCGCTTCCTCGCTCACTGACTCGCTGCGCTCGGTCGTTCGGCTGCGGCGAG
CGGTATCAGCTCACTCAAAGGCGGTAATACGGTTATCCACAGAATCAGGGGATAACGCAGGAAAGAACAT
GTGAGCAAAAGGCCAGCAAAAGGCCAGGAACCGTAAAAAGGCCGCGTTGCTGGCGTTTTTCCATAGGCTC
CGCCCCCCTGACGAGCATCACAAAAATCGACGCTCAAGTCAGAGGTGGCGAAACCCGACAGGACTATAAA
GATACCAGGCGTTTCCCCCTGGAAGCTCCCTCGTGCGCTCTCCTGTTCCGACCCTGCCGCTTACCGGATA
CCTGTCCGCCTTTCTCCCTTCGGGAAGCGTGGCGCTTTCTCATAGCTCACGCTGTAGGTATCTCAGTTCG
GTGTAGGTCGTTCGCTCCAAGCTGGGCTGTGTGCACGAACCCCCCGTTCAGCCCGACCGCTGCGCCTTAT
CCGGTAACTATCGTCTTGAGTCCAACCCGGTAAGACACGACTTATCGCCACTGGCAGCAGCCACTGGTAA
CAGGATTAGCAGAGCGAGGTATGTAGGCGGTGCTACAGAGTTCTTGAAGTGGTGGCCTAACTACGGCTAC
ACTAGAAGAACAGTATTTGGTATCTGCGCTCTGCTGAAGCCAGTTACCTTCGGAAAAAGAGTTGGTAGCT
CTTGATCCGGCAAACAAACCACCGCTGGTAGCGGTGGTTTTTTTGTTTGCAAGCAGCAGATTACGCGCAG
AAAAAAAGGATCTCAAGAAGATCCTTTGATCTTTTCTACGGGGTCTGACGCTCAGTGGAACGAAAACTCA
CGTTAAGGGATTTTGGTCATGAGATTATCAAAAAGGATCTTCACCTAGATCCTTTTAAATTAAAAATGAA
GTTTTAAATCAATCTAAAGTATATATGAGTAAACTTGGTCTGACAGTTACCAATGCTTAATCAGTGAGGC
ACCTATCTCAGCGATCTGTCTATTTCGTTCATCCATAGTTGCCTGACTCCCCGTCGTGTAGATAACTACG
ATACGGGAGGGCTTACCATCTGGCCCCAGTGCTGCAATGATACCGCGAGACCCACGCTCACCGGCTCCAG
ATTTATCAGCAATAAACCAGCCAGCCGGAAGGGCCGAGCGCAGAAGTGGTCCTGCAACTTTATCCGCCTC
CATCCAGTCTATTAATTGTTGCCGGGAAGCTAGAGTAAGTAGTTCGCCAGTTAATAGTTTGCGCAACGTT
GTTGCCATTGCTACAGGCATCGTGGTGTCACGCTCGTCGTTTGGTATGGCTTCATTCAGCTCCGGTTCCC
AACGATCAAGGCGAGTTACATGATCCCCCATGTTGTGCAAAAAAGCGGTTAGCTCCTTCGGTCCTCCGAT
CGTTGTCAGAAGTAAGTTGGCCGCAGTGTTATCACTCATGGTTATGGCAGCACTGCATAATTCTCTTACT
GTCATGCCATCCGTAAGATGCTTTTCTGTGACTGGTGAGTACTCAACCAAGTCATTCTGAGAATAGTGTA
TGCGGCGACCGAGTTGCTCTTGCCCGGCGTCAATACGGGATAATACCGCGCCACATAGCAGAACTTTAAA
AGTGCTCATCATTGGAAAACGTTCTTCGGGGCGAAAACTCTCAAGGATCTTACCGCTGTTGAGATCCAGT
TCGATGTAACCCACTCGTGCACCCAACTGATCTTCAGCATCTTTTACTTTCACCAGCGTTTCTGGGTGAG
CAAAAACAGGAAGGCAAAATGCCGCAAAAAAGGGAATAAGGGCGACACGGAAATGTTGAATACTCATACT
CTTCCTTTTTCAATATTATTGAAGCATTTATCAGGGTTATTGTCTCATGAGCGGATACATATTTGAATGT
ATTTAGAAAAATAAACAAATAGGGGTTCCGCGCACATTTCCCCGAAAAGTGCCACCTGACGTCTAAGAAA
CCATTATTATCATGACATTAACCTATAAAAATAGGCGTATCACGAGGCCCTTTCGTCTCGCGCGTTTCGG
TGATGACGGTGAAAACCTCTGACACATGCAGCTCCCGGAGACGGTCACAGCTTGTCTGTAAGCGGATGCC
GGGAGCAGACAAGCCCGTCAGGGCGCGTCAGCGGGTGTTGGCGGGTGTCGGGGCTGGCTTAACTATGCGG
CATCAGAGCAGATTGTACTGAGAGTGCACCATATGCGGTGTGAAATACCGCACAGATGCGTAAGGAGAAA
ATACCGCATCAGGCGCCATTCGCCATTCAGGCTGCGCAACTGTTGGGAAGGGCGATCGGTGCGGGCCTCT
TCGCTATTACGCCAGCTGGCGAAAGGGGGATGTGCTGCAAGGCGATTAAGTTGGGTAACGCCAGGGTTTT
CCCAGTCACGACGTTGTAAAACGACGGCGCAAGGAATGGTGCATGCAAGGAGATGGCGCCCAACAGTCCC
CCGGCCACGGGGCCTGCCACCATACCCACGCCGAAACAAGCGCTCATGAGCCCGAAGTGGCGAGCCCGAT
CTTCCCCATCGGTGATGTCGGCGATATAGGCGCCAGCAACCGCACCTGTGGCGCCGGTGATGCCGGCCAC
GATGCGTCCGGCGTAGAGGCGATTAGTCCAATTTGTTAAAGACAGGATATCAGTGGTCCAGGCTCTAGTT
TTGACTCAACAATATCACCAGCTGAAGCCTATAGAGTACGAGCCATAGATAAAATAAAAGATTTTATTTA
GTCTCCAGAAAAAGGGGGG
