>Addgene plasmid #37865 | MSCV-N JCV mad1 ER | addgene partial sequence | sequence record 49935 | pLXSN-5
TCACTCCTTCTCTGGCGCCAGGAATTAGATCTGCCACCATGGACTACAAGGATGACGATGACAAGCTCGA
TGGAGGATACCCATACGATGTTCCAGATTACGCTGCTCGAGGTTATCAAACAAGTTTGTACAAAAAAGCA
GGCATGGACAAAGTGCTGAATAGGGAGGAATCCATGGAGCTTATGGATTTATTAGGCCTTGATAGGTCTG
CATGGGGGAACATTCCTGTCATGAGAAAAGCTTATCTGAAAAAATGCAAAGAACTCCACCCTGATAAAGG
TGGGGACGAAGACAAGATGAAGAGAATGAATTTTTTATATAAAAAAATGGAACAAGGTGTAAAAGTTGCT
CATCAGCCTGATTTTGGTACATGGAATAGTTCAGAGGTTGGTTGTGATTTTCCTCCTAATTCTGATACCC
TTTATTGCAAGGAATGGCCTAACTGTGCCACTAATCCTTCAGTGCATTGCCCCTGTTTAATGTGCATGCT
AAAATTAAGGCATAGAAACAGAAAATTTTTAAGAAGCAGCCCACTTGTGTGGATAGATTGCTATTGCTTT
GATTGCTTCAGACAATGGTTTGGGTGTGACTTAACCCAAGAAGCTCTTCATTGCTGGGAGAAAGTTCTTG
GAGACACCCCCTACAGGGATCTAAAGCTTTAAGGTAAACCACTATTTTTCTTTTGCAGGGCATTTTGTTT
TTTACAATAAACTTAATTGTTTTTTTTTAGGTGCCAACCTATGGAACAGATGAATGGGAATCCTGGTGGA
ATACATTTAATGAGAA
