>Addgene plasmid #37865 | MSCV-N JCV mad1 ER | addgene partial sequence | sequence record 51388 | MSCV_N_rev2 5'-aaagacccctaggaatgctcg-3'
AAAGACGGCAATATGGTGGAAAATAACATATAGACAAACGCACACCGGCCTTATTCCAAGCGGCTTCGGC
CAGTAACGTTAGGGGGGGGGGGCGGAATTCGTTATCGAACCACTTTGTACAAGAAAGCTGGGTCTTATTT
TGGGGGAGGGGTCTTTGGTTTTTTGAAACATTGAAAGCCTTTACAGATGTGAAAAGTGCAGTTTTCCTGT
GTGTCTGCACCAAAGGCTTCTGAAACCTGGGAAAAGCATTGTGATTGTGATTCAGTGCTTGATCCATGTC
CAGAGTCTTCTGCTTCAGAATCTTCCTCTCTAGGAAAGTCAAGAATGGGTCTCCCCATACCAACATTAGC
TTTCATAGTAGAAAATGTATACATGCTTATTTCTAAATCCAGCCTTTCTTTCCACTGCACAATCCTCTCA
TGAATGGCAGCTGCAAAGTCAGCAACTGGCCTAAACCAGATTAAAAGCAAAAGCAAAGTCATACCACTTT
GCAAAATCCTTTTTTCTAGCAAATACTCAGAGCAGCTTAGTGATTTTCTCAGGTAGGCCTTTGGTCTAAA
ATCTATCTGCCTTACAAATCTGGCCTGTAAAGTTCTAGGCACTGAATATTCATTCATGGTTACAATTCCA
GGTGGAAACACCTGTGTTCTTTTGTTTTGGTGTTTTCTCTCTAAATTAACTTTTACACTTCCATCTAAGT
AATCTCTTAAGCAATCAAGGTTGCTTATGCCATGCCCTGA
