>Addgene plasmid #37865 | MSCV-N JCV mad1 ER | analyzer sequence | sequence record 47503
TTAGATCTGCCACCATGGACTACAAGGATGACGATGACAAGCTCGATGGAGGATACCCATACGATGTTCC
AGATTACGCTGCTCGAGGTTATCAAACAAGTTTGTACAAAAAAGCAGGCATGGACAAAGTGCTGAATAGG
GAGGAATCCATGGAGCTTATGGATTTATTAGGCCTTGATAGGTCTGCATGGGGGAACATTCCTGTCATGA
GAAAAGCTTATCTGAAAAAATGCAAAGAACTCCACCCTGATAAAGGTGGGGACGAAGACAAGATGAAGAG
ACTGCATTCTTTATATAAAA
